Addgene plasmid #213623: pET SUMO-syt1 5W
Purpose: Bacterial expression of SUMO-tagged rat syt1 5W
Depositing lab: Edwin Chapman. Depositing organization: University of Wisconsin, Madison. Publication: Synaptotagmin-7 outperforms synaptotagmin-1 to promote the formation of large, stable fusion pores via robust membrane penetration. Courtney KC, Mandal T, Mehta N, Wu L, Li Y, Das D, Cui Q, Chapman ER. Nat Commun. 2023 Nov 27;14(1):7761. doi: 10.1038/s41467-023-42497-8. PubMed 38012142.
Backbone
  Vector backbone: pET SUMO
  Vector type: Bacterial Expression
Growth in bacteria
  Bacterial resistance: Kanamycin, 50 μg/mL
  Growth temperature: 37°C
  Growth strain: DH5alpha
  Growth instructions: Use BL21 cells for protein expression.
  Copy number: Low Copy
Gene/Insert
  Gene/Insert name: syt1 5W
  Species: R. norvegicus (rat)
  Mutation: M173W, F231W, F234W, C277A, V304W, Y364W, I367C
  Entrez Gene: Syt1 (a.k.a. P65)
  Tag / fusion protein: SUMO (N terminal on insert)
  Cloning method: Gibson Cloning
Terms and licenses: Academic/Nonprofit Terms; Industry Terms: Not Available to Industry
How to cite: pET SUMO-syt1 5W was a gift from Edwin Chapman (Addgene plasmid # 213623 ; http://n2t.net/addgene:213623 ; RRID:Addgene_213623)
