[The description below was written by a language model from this plasmid's Addgene catalogue record and pLannotate feature annotations shown in this document.]
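Description:
pET SUMO-syt1 5W is a bacterial expression plasmid built on the pET SUMO backbone for producing a SUMO-tagged mutant of rat synaptotagmin-1 (Syt1) in E. coli. It is selected with kanamycin through an aph(3')-Ia KanR cassette and replicates from a ColE1/pBR322-type origin accompanied by the bom region and the rop gene, consistent with its low-copy listing. An f1 origin is also present, along with leftover fragments of the pBR322 tetracycline resistance gene that are not functional markers. The record indicates maintenance in a cloning strain and use of BL21 cells for protein production.

Expression is driven by a T7 promoter followed by a lac operator and the T7 gene 10 ribosome binding site, with a plasmid-borne lacI gene supplying repressor, so transcription depends on T7 RNA polymerase in the host and is inducible with IPTG. A T7 terminator closes the unit. The annotated reading frame begins with a short match to a composite His-containing tag (probably the histidine stretch, though only a fragment is annotated), then a thrombin cleavage site, the yeast SMT3-derived SUMO domain, and the Syt1 coding region, which spans the sequence numbering origin. The annotation tool matched it to the mouse ortholog, but the catalogue lists rat. Short His and T7 gene 10-derived tag fragments lie downstream of the insert; whether they are translated is not stated.

The insert, assembled by Gibson cloning, carries M173W, F231W, F234W, V304W and Y364W, the five tryptophan substitutions behind the "5W" name, plus C277A and I367C. The associated study compared synaptotagmin-1 and synaptotagmin-7 in membrane penetration and fusion pore formation, suggesting use as a source of recombinant protein for such assays.
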