Features (pLannotate 1.2.2; 22 found; start..end, strand, type, name):
    885..902     +  CDS            9xHis (fragment): 9xHis affinity tag
    912..961     +  CDS            SET1 (fragment): solubility-enhancement tag derived from T7 phage gene 10B
    969..1016    +  terminator     T7 terminator: transcription terminator for bacteriophage T7 RNA polymerase
   1053..1481    +  rep_origin     f1 ori (sequence partly withheld): f1 bacteriophage origin of replication; arrow indicates direction of (+) strand synthesis
   1534..1591    +  promoter       AmpR promoter (fragment): bla
   1600..2415    -  CDS            KanR: aminoglycoside phosphotransferase; aph(3')-Ia; confers resistance to kanamycin in bacteria or G418 (Geneticin®) in eukaryotes
   2537..3125    +  rep_origin     ori: high-copy-number ColE1/pMB1/pBR322/pUC origin of replication
   3311..3450    -  misc_feature   bom: basis of mobility region from pBR322
   3552..3743    -  CDS            rop: Rop protein, which maintains plasmids at low copy number; rop
   3760..4140    +  CDS            YPB1_ECOLX: Protein predicted: Swiss-Prot protein existence level 4. From Escherichia coli.
   4212..4503    -  CDS            TcR (fragment): tetracycline efflux protein; tet; confers resistance to tetracycline
   4518..4539    -  protein_bind   CAP binding site: CAP binding activates transcription in the presence of cAMP. E. coli catabolite activator protein
   4552..5634    -  CDS            lacI: lac repressor; lacI; The lac repressor binds to the lac operator to inhibit transcription in E. coli. This inhibition can be relieved by adding lactose or isopropyl-β-D-thiogalactopyranoside (IPTG).
   5635..5712    -  promoter       lacI promoter: lacI
   5720..5999    -  CDS            TcR (fragment): tetracycline efflux protein; tet; confers resistance to tetracycline
   6021..6039    +  promoter       T7 promoter: promoter for bacteriophage T7 RNA polymerase
   6040..6064    +  protein_bind   lac operator: The lac repressor binds to the lac operator to inhibit transcription in E. coli. This inhibition can be relieved by adding lactose or isopropyl-β-D-thiogalactopyranoside (IPTG). lac repressor encoded by lacI
   6079..6101    +  RBS            RBS: efficient ribosome binding site from bacteriophage T7 gene 10 (Olins and Rangwala, 1989)
   6121..6137    +  CDS            capTEV™ (fragment): composite tag for in vivo biotinylation, TEV protease cleavage, and 6xHis tagging
   6148..6165    +  CDS            thrombin site: thrombin recognition and cleavage site
   6172..6464    +  CDS            SUMO (fragment): cleavable ubiquitin-like protein tag; S. cerevisiae SMT3 (truncated)
   6472..823     +  CDS            Syt1 (fragment) (across the origin): SYT1_MOUSE - Experimental evidence at protein level: Swiss-Prot protein existence level 1. Calcium sensor that participates in triggering neurotransmitter release at the synapse (PubMed:11242035). May have a regulatory role in the membrane interactions during trafficking of synaptic vesicles at the active zone of the synapse (PubMed:7961887). It binds acidic phospholipids with a specificity that requires the presence of both an acidic head group and a diacyl backbone. A Ca(2+)- dependent interaction between synaptotagmin and putative receptors for activated protein kinase C has also been repor
>Addgene plasmid #213623 | pET SUMO-syt1 5W | addgene full sequence | sequence record 421651 | Addgene NGS Result
TTCACTGGACTATGACTTCCAGAATAACCAGCTGTTGGTGGGAATCATCCAGGCTGCTGAACTGCCCGCC
CTGGACTGGGGGGGTACATCCGATCCATACGTCAAAGTCTTCCTGCTGCCTGACAAAAAGAAGAAATTTG
AGACTAAAGTCCACCGGAAAACCCTCAATCCAGTCTTCAATGAACAATTTACTTTCAAGGTACCCTACTC
GGAATTAGGTGGCAAAACCCTGGTGATGGCTGTGTATGACTGGGATCGCTGGTCCAAGCACGACATCATC
GGAGAGTTCAAAGTTCCTATGAACACCGTGGATTTTGGCCATGTGACCGAGGAGTGGCGCGATCTCCAGA
GCGCTGAGAAAGAAGAGCAAGAGAAACTGGGTGACATCGCATTCTCCCTCCGCTACGTCCCTACTGCCGG
CAAACTGACTGTTGTCATTCTGGAAGCCAAGAACCTGAAGAAGATGGATTGGGGTGGCTTATCTGATCCC
TACGTGAAGATTCACCTGATGCAGAACGGTAAGAGGCTGAAGAAGAAAAAGACGACGATTAAGAAGAACA
CACTCAACCCCTACTACAACGAGTCCTTCAGCTTTGAAGTTCCGTTCGAGCAAATCCAGAAAGTGCAAGT
GGTGGTAACTGTTTTGGACTGGGACAAGTGCGGCAAGAACGACGCGATCGGCAAAGTCTTCGTTGGTTAC
AACAGCACTGGGGCGGAGCTGCGACACTGGTCAGACATGCTGGCCAACCCCCGGCGACCCATCGCACAGT
GGCACACTCTGCAGGTAGAGGAGGAGGTTGATGCCATGCTGGCTGTCAAGAAGTAAAAGCTTAGGTATTT
ATTCGGCGCAAAGTGCGTCGGGTGATGCTGCCAACTTAGTCGAGCACCACCACCACCACCACTGAGATCC
GGCTGCTAACAAAGCCCGAAAGGAAGCTGAGTTGGCTGCTGCCACCGCTGAGCAATAACTAGCATAACCC
CTTGGGGCCTCTAAACGGGTCTTGAGGGGTTTTTTGCTGAAAGGAGGAACTATATCCGGATTGGCGAATG
GG
[124 nt withheld, positions 1053-1176]
C
[91 nt withheld, positions 1178-1268]
A
[49 nt withheld, positions 1270-1318]
CCTTTGACGTTGGAGTCCACGTTCTTT
[37 nt withheld, positions 1346-1382]
ACCCTATCTCGGTCTATTCTTTTGATTTATAAGGGATTTTGCCGATTTCGGCCTATTGGTTAAAAAATGA
GCTGATTTAACAAAAATTTAACGCGAATTTTAACAAAATATTAACGCTTACAATTTAGGTGGCACTTTTC
GGGGAAATGTGCGCGGAACCCCTATTTGTTTATTTTTCTAAATACATTCAAATATGTATCCGCTCATGAA
TTAATTCTTAGAAAAACTCATCGAGCATCAAATGAAACTGCAATTTATTCATATCAGGATTATCAATACC
ATATTTTTGAAAAAGCCGTTTCTGTAATGAAGGAGAAAACTCACCGAGGCAGTTCCATAGGATGGCAAGA
TCCTGGTATCGGTCTGCGATTCCGACTCGTCCAACATCAATACAACCTATTAATTTCCCCTCGTCAAAAA
TAAGGTTATCAAGTGAGAAATCACCATGAGTGACGACTGAATCCGGTGAGAATGGCAAAAGTTTATGCAT
TTCTTTCCAGACTTGTTCAACAGGCCAGCCATTACGCTCGTCATCAAAATCACTCGCATCAACCAAACCG
TTATTCATTCGTGATTGCGCCTGAGCGAGACGAAATACGCGATCGCTGTTAAAAGGACAATTACAAACAG
GAATCGAATGCAACCGGCGCAGGAACACTGCCAGCGCATCAACAATATTTTCACCTGAATCAGGATATTC
TTCTAATACCTGGAATGCTGTTTTCCCGGGGATCGCAGTGGTGAGTAACCATGCATCATCAGGAGTACGG
ATAAAATGCTTGATGGTCGGAAGAGGCATAAATTCCGTCAGCCAGTTTAGTCTGACCATCTCATCTGTAA
CATCATTGGCAACGCTACCTTTGCCATGTTTCAGAAACAACTCTGGCGCATCGGGCTTCCCATACAATCG
ATAGATTGTCGCACCTGATTGCCCGACATTATCGCGAGCCCATTTATACCCATATAAATCAGCATCCATG
TTGGAATTTAATCGCGGCCTAGAGCAAGACGTTTCCCGTTGAATATGGCTCATAACACCCCTTGTATTAC
TGTTTATGTAAGCAGACAGTTTTATTGTTCATGACCAAAATCCCTTAACGTGAGTTTTCGTTCCACTGAG
CGTCAGACCCCGTAGAAAAGATCAAAGGATCTTCTTGAGATCCTTTTTTTCTGCGCGTAATCTGCTGCTT
GCAAACAAAAAAACCACCGCTACCAGCGGTGGTTTGTTTGCCGGATCAAGAGCTACCAACTCTTTTTCCG
AAGGTAACTGGCTTCAGCAGAGCGCAGATACCAAATACTGTCCTTCTAGTGTAGCCGTAGTTAGGCCACC
ACTTCAAGAACTCTGTAGCACCGCCTACATACCTCGCTCTGCTAATCCTGTTACCAGTGGCTGCTGCCAG
TGGCGATAAGTCGTGTCTTACCGGGTTGGACTCAAGACGATAGTTACCGGATAAGGCGCAGCGGTCGGGC
TGAACGGGGGGTTCGTGCACACAGCCCAGCTTGGAGCGAACGACCTACACCGAACTGAGATACCTACAGC
GTGAGCTATGAGAAAGCGCCACGCTTCCCGAAGGGAGAAAGGCGGACAGGTATCCGGTAAGCGGCAGGGT
CGGAACAGGAGAGCGCACGAGGGAGCTTCCAGGGGGAAACGCCTGGTATCTTTATAGTCCTGTCGGGTTT
CGCCACCTCTGACTTGAGCGTCGATTTTTGTGATGCTCGTCAGGGGGGCGGAGCCTATGGAAAAACGCCA
GCAACGCGGCCTTTTTACGGTTCCTGGCCTTTTGCTGGCCTTTTGCTCACATGTTCTTTCCTGCGTTATC
CCCTGATTCTGTGGATAACCGTATTACCGCCTTTGAGTGAGCTGATACCGCTCGCCGCAGCCGAACGACC
GAGCGCAGCGAGTCAGTGAGCGAGGAAGCGGAAGAGCGCCTGATGCGGTATTTTCTCCTTACGCATCTGT
GCGGTATTTCACACCGCAATGGTGCACTCTCAGTACAATCTGCTCTGATGCCGCATAGTTAAGCCAGTAT
ACACTCCGCTATCGCTACGTGACTGGGTCATGGCTGCGCCCCGACACCCGCCAACACCCGCTGACGCGCC
CTGACGGGCTTGTCTGCTCCCGGCATCCGCTTACAGACAAGCTGTGACCGTCTCCGGGAGCTGCATGTGT
CAGAGGTTTTCACCGTCATCACCGAAACGCGCGAGGCAGCTGCGGTAAAGCTCATCAGCGTGGTCGTGAA
GCGATTCACAGATGTCTGCCTGTTCATCCGCGTCCAGCTCGTTGAGTTTCTCCAGAAGCGTTAATGTCTG
GCTTCTGATAAAGCGGGCCATGTTAAGGGCGGTTTTTTCCTGTTTGGTCACTGATGCCTCCGTGTAAGGG
GGATTTCTGTTCATGGGGGTAATGATACCGATGAAACGAGAGAGGATGCTCACGATACGGGTTACTGATG
ATGAACATGCCCGGTTACTGGAACGTTGTGAGGGTAAACAACTGGCGGTATGGATGCGGCGGGACCAGAG
AAAAATCACTCAGGGTCAATGCCAGCGCTTCGTTAATACAGATGTAGGTGTTCCACAGGGTAGCCAGCAG
CATCCTGCGATGCAGATCCGGAACATAATGGTGCAGGGCGCTGACTTCCGCGTTTCCAGACTTTACGAAA
CACGGAAACCGAAGACCATTCATGTTGTTGCTCAGGTCGCAGACGTTTTGCAGCAGCAGTCGCTTCACGT
TCGCTCGCGTATCGGTGATTCATTCTGCTAACCAGTAAGGCAACCCCGCCAGCCTAGCCGGGTCCTCAAC
GACAGGAGCACGATCATGCGCACCCGTGGGGCCGCCATGCCGGCGATAATGGCCTGCTTCTCGCCGAAAC
GTTTGGTGGCGGGACCAGTGACGAAGGCTTGAGCGAGGGCGTGCAAGATTCCGAATACCGCAAGCGACAG
GCCGATCATCGTCGCGCTCCAGCGAAAGCGGTCCTCGCCGAAAATGACCCAGAGCGCTGCCGGCACCTGT
CCTACGAGTTGCATGATAAAGAAGACAGTCATAAGTGCGGCGACGATAGTCATGCCCCGCGCCCACCGGA
AGGAGCTGACTGGGTTGAAGGCTCTCAAGGGCATCGGTCGAGATCCCGGTGCCTAATGAGTGAGCTAACT
TACATTAATTGCGTTGCGCTCACTGCCCGCTTTCCAGTCGGGAAACCTGTCGTGCCAGCTGCATTAATGA
ATCGGCCAACGCGCGGGGAGAGGCGGTTTGCGTATTGGGCGCCAGGGTGGTTTTTCTTTTCACCAGTGAG
ACGGGCAACAGCTGATTGCCCTTCACCGCCTGGCCCTGAGAGAGTTGCAGCAAGCGGTCCACGCTGGTTT
GCCCCAGCAGGCGAAAATCCTGTTTGATGGTGGTTAACGGCGGGATATAACATGAGCTGTCTTCGGTATC
GTCGTATCCCACTACCGAGATATCCGCACCAACGCGCAGCCCGGACTCGGTAATGGCGCGCATTGCGCCC
AGCGCCATCTGATCGTTGGCAACCAGCATCGCAGTGGGAACGATGCCCTCATTCAGCATTTGCATGGTTT
GTTGAAAACCGGACATGGCACTCCAGTCGCCTTCCCGTTCCGCTATCGGCTGAATTTGATTGCGAGTGAG
ATATTTATGCCAGCCAGCCAGACGCAGACGCGCCGAGACAGAACTTAATGGGCCCGCTAACAGCGCGATT
TGCTGGTGACCCAATGCGACCAGATGCTCCACGCCCAGTCGCGTACCGTCTTCATGGGAGAAAATAATAC
TGTTGATGGGTGTCTGGTCAGAGACATCAAGAAATAACGCCGGAACATTAGTGCAGGCAGCTTCCACAGC
AATGGCATCCTGGTCATCCAGCGGATAGTTAATGATCAGCCCACTGACGCGTTGCGCGAGAAGATTGTGC
ACCGCCGCTTTACAGGCTTCGACGCCGCTTCGTTCTACCATCGACACCACCACGCTGGCACCCAGTTGAT
CGGCGCGAGATTTAATCGCCGCGACAATTTGCGACGGCGCGTGCAGGGCCAGACTGGAGGTGGCAACGCC
AATCAGCAACGACTGTTTGCCCGCCAGTTGTTGTGCCACGCGGTTGGGAATGTAATTCAGCTCCGCCATC
GCCGCTTCCACTTTTTCCCGCGTTTTCGCAGAAACGTGGCTGGCCTGGTTCACCACGCGGGAAACGGTCT
GATAAGAGACACCGGCATACTCTGCGACATCGTATAACGTTACTGGTTTCACATTCACCACCCTGAATTG
ACTCTCTTCCGGGCGCTATCATGCCATACCGCGAAAGGTTTTGCGCCATTCGATGGTGTCCGGGATCTCG
ACGCTCTCCCTTATGCGACTCCTGCATTAGGAAGCAGCCCAGTAGTAGGTTGAGGCCGTTGAGCACCGCC
GCCGCAAGGAATGGTGCATGCAAGGAGATGGCGCCCAACAGTCCCCCGGCCACGGGGCCTGCCACCATAC
CCACGCCGAAACAAGCGCTCATGAGCCCGAAGTGGCGAGCCCGATCTTCCCCATCGGTGATGTCGGCGAT
ATAGGCGCCAGCAACCGCACCTGTGGCGCCGGTGATGCCGGCCACGATGCGTCCGGCGTAGAGGATCGAG
ATCTCGATCCCGCGAAATTAATACGACTCACTATAGGGGAATTGTGAGCGGATAACAATTCCCCTCTAGA
AATAATTTTGTTTAACTTTAAGAAGGAGATATACATATGGGCAGCAGCCATCATCATCATCATCACGGCA
GCGGCCTGGTGCCGCGCGGCAGCGCTAGCATGTCGGACTCAGAAGTCAATCAAGAAGCTAAGCCAGAGGT
CAAGCCAGAAGTCAAGCCTGAGACTCACATCAATTTAAAGGTGTCCGATGGATCTTCAGAGATCTTCTTC
AAGATCAAAAAGACCACTCCTTTAAGAAGGCTGATGGAAGCGTTCGCTAAAAGACAGGGTAAGGAAATGG
ACTCCTTAAGATTCTTGTACGACGGTATTAGAATTCAAGCTGATCAGACCCCTGAAGATTTGGACATGGA
GGATAACGATATTATTGAGGCTCACAGAGAACAGATTGGTGGATCCGGAGGAAAGAACGCCATTAACATG
AAAGACGTGAAAGACTTAGGGAAGACCATGAAGGATCAGGCCCTTAAGGATGACGATGCTGAAACCGGAC
TGACTGATGGAGAAGAAAAGGAAGAGCCCAAGGAAGAGGAGAAGCTTGGAAAGCTCCAATA
